>Addgene plasmid #236594 | AiP14455: pAAV-AiE0526h-minBG-SYFP2-WPRE3-BarcodeM-BGHpA (Alias: CN4455) | addgene full sequence | sequence record 472512 | Addgene NGS Result
A
[95 nt withheld, positions 2-96]
T
[46 nt withheld, positions 98-143]
C
[141 nt withheld, positions 145-285]
CCTTTGACGTTGGAGTCCACGTTCTTT
[37 nt withheld, positions 313-349]
ACTCTATCTCGGGCTATTCTTTTGATTTATAAGGGATTTTGCCGATTTCGGTCTATTGGTTAAAAAATGA
GCTGATTTAACAAAAATTTAACGCGAATTTTAACAAAATATTAACGTTTACAATTTTATGGTGCACTCTC
AGTACAATCTGCTCTGATGCCGCATAGTTAAGCCAGCCCCGACACCCGCCAACACCCGCTGACGCGCCCT
GACGGGCTTGTCTGCTCCCGGCATCCGCTTACAGACAAGCTGTGACCGTCTCCGGGAGCTGCATGTGTCA
GAGGTTTTCACCGTCATCACCGAAACGCGCGAGACGAAAGGGCCTCGTGATACGCCTATTTTTATAGGTT
AATGTCATGATAATAATGGTTTCTTAGACGTCAGGTGGCACTTTTCGGGGAAATGTGCGCGGAACCCCTA
TTTGTTTATTTTTCTAAATACATTCAAATATGTATCCGCTCATGAGACAATAACCCTGATAAATGCTTCA
ATAATATTGAAAAAGGAAGAGTATGAGTATTCAACATTTCCGTGTCGCCCTTATTCCCTTTTTTGCGGCA
TTTTGCCTTCCTGTTTTTGCTCACCCAGAAACGCTGGTGAAAGTAAAAGATGCTGAAGATCAGTTGGGTG
CACGAGTGGGTTACATCGAACTGGATCTCAACAGCGGTAAGATCCTTGAGAGTTTTCGCCCCGAAGAACG
TTTTCCAATGATGAGCACTTTTAAAGTTCTGCTATGTGGCGCGGTATTATCCCGTATTGACGCCGGGCAA
GAGCAACTCGGTCGCCGCATACACTATTCTCAGAATGACTTGGTTGAGTACTCACCAGTCACAGAAAAGC
ATCTTACGGATGGCATGACAGTAAGAGAATTATGCAGTGCTGCCATAACCATGAGTGATAACACTGCGGC
CAACTTACTTCTGACAACGATCGGAGGACCGAAGGAGCTAACCGCTTTTTTGCACAACATGGGGGATCAT
GTAACTCGCCTTGATCGTTGGGAACCGGAGCTGAATGAAGCCATACCAAACGACGAGCGTGACACCACGA
TGCCTGTAGCAATGGCAACAACGTTGCGCAAACTATTAACTGGCGAACTACTTACTCTAGCTTCCCGGCA
ACAATTAATAGACTGGATGGAGGCGGATAAAGTTGCAGGACCACTTCTGCGCTCGGCCCTTCCGGCTGGC
TGGTTTATTGCTGATAAATCTGGAGCCGGTGAGCGTGGGTCTCGCGGTATCATTGCAGCACTGGGGCCAG
ATGGTAAGCCCTCCCGTATCGTAGTTATCTACACGACGGGGAGTCAGGCAACTATGGATGAACGAAATAG
ACAGATCGCTGAGATAGGTGCCTCACTGATTAAGCATTGGTAACTGTCAGACCAAGTTTACTCATATATA
CTTTAGATTGATTTAAAACTTCATTTTTAATTTAAAAGGATCTAGGTGAAGATCCTTTTTGATAATCTCA
TGACCAAAATCCCTTAACGTGAGTTTTCGTTCCACTGAGCGTCAGACCCCGTAGAAAAGATCAAAGGATC
TTCTTGAGATCCTTTTTTTCTGCGCGTAATCTGCTGCTTGCAAACAAAAAAACCACCGCTACCAGCGGTG
GTTTGTTTGCCGGATCAAGAGCTACCAACTCTTTTTCCGAAGGTAACTGGCTTCAGCAGAGCGCAGATAC
CAAATACTGTTCTTCTAGTGTAGCCGTAGTTAGGCCACCACTTCAAGAACTCTGTAGCACCGCCTACATA
CCTCGCTCTGCTAATCCTGTTACCAGTGGCTGCTGCCAGTGGCGATAAGTCGTGTCTTACCGGGTTGGAC
TCAAGACGATAGTTACCGGATAAGGCGCAGCGGTCGGGCTGAACGGGGGGTTCGTGCACACAGCCCAGCT
TGGAGCGAACGACCTACACCGAACTGAGATACCTACAGCGTGAGCTATGAGAAAGCGCCACGCTTCCCGA
AGGGAGAAAGGCGGACAGGTATCCGGTAAGCGGCAGGGTCGGAACAGGAGAGCGCACGAGGGAGCTTCCA
GGGGGAAACGCCTGGTATCTTTATAGTCCTGTCGGGTTTCGCCACCTCTGACTTGAGCGTCGATTTTTGT
GATGCTCGTCAGGGGGGCGGAGCCTATGGAAAAACGCCAGCAACGCGGCCTTTTTACGGTTCCTGGCCTT
TTGCTGGCCTTTTGCTCACATGTCCTGCAGGCAGCTGCGCGCTCGCTCGCTCACTGAGGCCGCCCGGGCG
TCGGGCGACCTTTGGTCGCCCGGCCTCAGTGAGCGAGCGAGCGCGCAGAGAGGGAGTGGCCAACTCCATC
ACTAGGGGTTCCTGCGGCCGCACGCGTACCACCTGTGTACATTCATTGGCAAGTCACCATCCTATCCTCT
TGCTGCATCTTGCCTTTCCACTGCGATTATTTTTAGGGGTGTGTGTGCACCGCGCTGGGAATATGGCAAA
CGTCCCCACTCCCCATCAGACGTCATGATTCCTGCACACACTGGGCTCTCACTAACCCCAGCTTCCTTTC
CCCTGGTGGTTTTGAGAGCATAAATTTTATTTCCAGCTGTGGGTTTGGGTCCTATGCAGAACACCTCCCT
GGAGAATTGCAACTAAGATGTTTATGGCAATCGCCCTGCAAGTGTCTATTTAATTCCTGAAAATGTCATT
TACTGGTGTGTTTCTGTAAAAATCATTTCTGAAAAGTTTTGTCAGCTTGGCTTAGCAGCTGGGGGAAAAA
AGCAGCAAAATGAGTCCCCTCAATCAAGCCTGTGATTTTTTATTTTTTCAGACTCATGAATCCTCCTGAG
AATTAGGCTTATGACAAGCACCCACCCCCTCCACCTACTCCCTGGTTTAAACCAGGTGCCTGCTGACACG
AAGGAAGATTCCGGGGCATTTTGATCCTAGTCACACAGTGTTTCTAAGTGGGCATTACTCCTGTCAATCC
ACAGTCTTAAAGATGTTCCTCAGACAAAAGATAATTAGTGACAAGAAGGCCCACTAGATTCCATGTCATA
TCTTAGTTGGCGGGCCAGAGAAGGACAGGGTCTCTGGTTGGGGCCGTGTCTCCCATCGCATTCTCCCTTT
GCAGGTGCTGAAGTGAGGAAGGCCCACAGCTCAGCCAAGCACATGGGGTGCCTCCCTCCTGGGCCACTAG
CCCACTGGCCAGTAAGAGAACCAGGGAGCCTTTGAGCTCGGGCTGGGCATAAAAGTCAGGGCAGAGCCAT
CTATTGCTTACATTTGCTTCTGGGATCCAGATCTTTCGAAGCTAGCGCTACCGGTCGCCACCATGGTGAG
CAAGGGCGAGGAGCTGTTCACCGGGGTGGTGCCCATCCTGGTCGAGCTGGACGGCGACGTAAACGGCCAC
AAGTTCAGCGTGTCCGGCGAGGGCGAGGGCGATGCCACCTACGGCAAGCTGACCCTGAAGCTGATCTGCA
CCACCGGCAAGCTGCCCGTGCCCTGGCCCACCCTCGTGACCACCCTGGGCTACGGCGTGCAGTGCTTCGC
CCGCTACCCCGACCACATGAAGCAGCACGACTTCTTCAAGTCCGCCATGCCCGAAGGCTACGTCCAGGAG
CGCACCATCTTCTTCAAGGACGACGGCAACTACAAGACCCGCGCCGAGGTGAAGTTCGAGGGCGACACCC
TGGTGAACCGCATCGAGCTGAAGGGCATCGACTTCAAGGAGGACGGCAACATCCTGGGGCACAAGCTGGA
GTACAACTACAACAGCCACAACGTCTATATCACCGCCGACAAGCAGAAGAACGGCATCAAGGCCAACTTC
AAGATCCGCCACAACATCGAGGACGGCGGCGTGCAGCTCGCCGACCACTACCAGCAGAACACCCCCATCG
GCGACGGCCCCGTGCTGCTGCCCGACAACCACTACCTGAGCTACCAGTCCAAGCTGAGCAAAGACCCCAA
CGAGAAGCGCGATCACATGGTCCTGCTGGAGTTCGTGACCGCCGCCGGGATCACTCTCGGCATGGACGAG
CTGTACAAGTAAGTCGACGGCGCGCCGCGGCCGCGAATTCGATATCATAATCAACCTCTGGATTACAAAA
TTTGTGAAAGATTGACTGGTATTCTTAACTATGTTGCTCCTTTTACGCTATGTGGATACGCTGCTTTAAT
GCCTTTGTATCATGCTATTGCTTCCCGTATGGCTTTCATTTTCTCCTCCTTGTATAAATCCTGGTTAGTT
CTTGCCACGGCGGAACTCATCGCCGCCTGCCTTGCCCGCTGCTGGACAGGGGCTCGGCTGTTGGGCACTG
ACAATTCCGTGGCTCGAGGACGTGACCGAGAGATCTTCGACTGTGCCTTCTAGTTGCCAGCCATCTGTTG
TTTGCCCCTCCCCCGTGCCTTCCTTGACCCTGGAAGGTGCCACTCCCACTGTCCTTTCCTAATAAAATGA
GGAAATTGCATCGCATTGTCTGAGTAGGTGTCATTCTATTCTGGGGGGTGGGGTGGGGCAGGACAGCAAG
GGGGAGGATTGGGAAGACAATAGCAGGCATGAGATCTCACGTGCGGACCGAGCGGCCGCAGGAACCCCTA
GTGATGGAGTTGGCCACTCCCTCTCTGCGCGCTCGCTCGCTCACTGAGGCCGGGCGACCAAAGGTCGCCC
GACGCCCGGGCTTTGCCCGGGCGGCCTCAGTGAGCGAGCGAGCGCGCAGCTGCCTGCAGGGGCGCCTGAT
GCGGTATTTTCTCCTTACGCATCTGTGCGGTATTTCACACCGCAT
Features (pLannotate 1.2.2; 14 found; start..end, strand, type, name):
     20..475     +  rep_origin     f1 ori (sequence partly withheld): f1 bacteriophage origin of replication; arrow indicates direction of (+) strand synthesis
    476..525     -  misc_feature   bom (fragment): basis of mobility region from pBR322
    627..662     -  CDS            rop (fragment): Rop protein, which maintains plasmids at low copy number; rop
    757..861     +  promoter       AmpR promoter: bla
    862..1722    +  CDS            AmpR: β-lactamase; bla; confers resistance to ampicillin, carbenicillin, and related antibiotics
   1893..2481    +  rep_origin     ori: high-copy-number ColE1/pMB1/pBR322/pUC origin of replication
   2554..2581    +  repeat_region  AAV2 ITR (fragment): inverted terminal repeat of adeno-associated virus serotype 2 inverted
   2610..2637    +  repeat_region  AAV2 ITR (fragment): inverted terminal repeat of adeno-associated virus serotype 2 inverted
   3632..4348    +  CDS            SYFP2: SYFP2 is a basic (constitutively fluorescent) yellow fluorescent protein published in 2006, derived from Aequorea victoria. It is reported to be a very rapidly-maturing monomer with moderate acid sensitivity.
   4388..4545    +  misc_feature   WPRE (fragment): woodchuck hepatitis virus posttranscriptional regulatory element
   4551..4631    +  misc_feature   WPRE (fragment): woodchuck hepatitis virus posttranscriptional regulatory element
   4660..4771    +  polyA_signal   bGH poly(A) signal: bovine growth hormone polyadenylation signal
   4889..5029    +  repeat_region  AAV2 ITR: inverted terminal repeat of adeno-associated virus serotype 2 inverted
   5034..1       -  misc_feature   bom (fragment) (across the origin): basis of mobility region from pBR322
