[The description below was written by a language model from this plasmid's Addgene catalogue record and pLannotate feature annotations shown in this document.]
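Description:
AiP14455: pAAV-AiE0526h-minBG-SYFP2-WPRE3-BarcodeM-BGHpA (alias CN4455) is a 5,084 nt AAV transfer plasmid on a pAAV backbone, designed to be packaged into recombinant adeno-associated virus for delivery to neurons. In bacteria it is maintained through a high-copy ColE1/pUC-type origin and selected with ampicillin via the β-lactamase gene under its own promoter. An f1 phage origin and small remnants of pBR322 bom and rop sequences are also present in the backbone. The expression cassette is flanked by AAV2 inverted terminal repeats, which provide the signals for genome replication and encapsidation. One ITR is annotated in full, while the upstream one is detected only as two short fragments, as is common for these repeat-rich, recombination-prone elements.

The payload is a reporter cassette. As the name indicates, the AiE0526h enhancer is placed upstream of a minimal beta-globin promoter (minBG). Neither element is annotated in the feature table, but they presumably occupy the unannotated stretch between the upstream ITR and the coding sequence. A minimal promoter has little activity by itself, so expression of SYFP2, a rapidly maturing monomeric yellow fluorescent protein, depends on the enhancer, which is described as active in striatal medium spiny neurons and cortical Sst neurons. Downstream lie WPRE3, a shortened woodchuck hepatitis posttranscriptional element (seen as two WPRE fragments) that boosts transcript stability and expression, then a sequence barcode ("BarcodeM", not annotated), and the bovine growth hormone polyadenylation signal. Being positioned before the polyA signal, the barcode should be carried in the transcript. This allows the enhancer's activity to be read out by sequencing when many barcoded enhancer vectors are pooled, in line with the stated purpose of multiplexed screening.
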