Addgene plasmid #236594: AiP14455: pAAV-AiE0526h-minBG-SYFP2-WPRE3-BarcodeM-BGHpA (Alias: CN4455)
Purpose: Barcoded enhancer AAV vector for multiplexed screening applications; AiE0526h is an enhancer active in striatal MSNs and cortical Sst neurons
Depositing lab: Jonathan Ting. Depositing organization: Allen Institute. Publication: Enhancer AAV toolbox for accessing and perturbing striatal cell types and circuits. Hunker AC, Wirthlin ME, Gill G, Johansen NJ, Hooper M, Omstead V, Vargas S, Lerma MN, Taskin N, Weed N, Laird WD, Bishaw YM, Bendrick JL, Gore BB, Ben-Simon Y, Opitz-Araya X, Martinez RA, Way SW, Thyagarajan B, Otto S, Sanchez REA, Alexander JR, Amaya A, Amster A, Arbuckle J, Ayala A, Baker PM, Barcelli T, Barta S, Bertagnolli D, Bielstein C, Bishwakarma P, Bowlus J, Boyer G, Brouner K, Casian B, Casper T, Chakka AB, Chakrabarty R, Chong P, Clark M, Colbert K, Daniel S, Dawe T, Departee M, DiValentin P, Donadio NP, Dotson NI, Dwivedi D, Egdorf T, Fliss T, Gary A, Goldy J, Grasso C, Groce EL, Gudsnuk K, Han W, Haradon Z, Hastings S, Helback O, Ho WV, Huang C, Johnson T, Jones DL, Juneau Z, Kenney J, Leibly M, Li S, Liang E, Loeffler H, Lusk NA, Madigan Z, Malloy J, Malone J, McCue R, Melchor J, Mich JK, Moosman S, Morin E, Naidoo R, Newman D, Ngo K, Nguyen K, Oster AL, Ouellette B, Oyama AA, Pena N, Pham T, Phillips E, Pom C, Potekhina L, Ransford S, Ray PL, Reding M, Rette DF, Reynoldson C, Rimorin C, Sigler AR, Rocha DB, Ronellenfitch K, Ruiz A, Sawyer L, Sevigny JP, Shapovalova NV, Shepard N, Shulga L, Soliman S, Staats B, Taormina MJ, Tieu M, Wang Y, Wilkes J, Wood T, Zhou T, Williford A, Dee N, Mollenkopf T, Ng L, Esposito L, Kalmbach BE, Yao S, Ariza J, Collman F, Mufti S, Smith K, Waters J, Ersing I, Patrick M, Zeng H, Lein ES, Kojima Y, Horwitz G, Owen SF, Levi BP, Daigle TL, Tasic B, Bakken TE, Ting JT. Neuron. 2025 May 21;113(10):1507-1524.e17. doi: 10.1016/j.neuron.2025.04.035. PubMed 40403704.
Backbone
  Vector backbone: pAAV
  Vector type: AAV
Growth in bacteria
  Bacterial resistance: Ampicillin, 100 μg/mL
  Growth temperature: 30°C
  Growth strain: NEB Stable
  Copy number: Unknown
Gene/Insert
  Gene/Insert name: SYFP2
Terms and licenses: Academic/Nonprofit Terms; Industry Terms: Not Available to Industry
How to cite: AiP14455: pAAV-AiE0526h-minBG-SYFP2-WPRE3-BarcodeM-BGHpA (Alias: CN4455) was a gift from Jonathan Ting (Addgene plasmid # 236594 ; http://n2t.net/addgene:236594 ; RRID:Addgene_236594)
